>Addgene plasmid #54873 | mApple-CD151-7 | addgene full sequence | sequence record 336040 | Addgene NGS Result
CGTTACATAACTTACGGTAAATGGCCCGCCTGGCTGACCGCCCAACGACCCCCGCCCATTGACGTCAATA
ATGACGTATGTTCCCATAGTAACGCCAATAGGGACTTTCCATTGACGTCAATGGGTGGAGTATTTACGGT
AAACTGCCCACTTGGCAGTACATCAAGTGTATCATATGCCAAGTACGCCCCCTATTGACGTCAATGACGG
TAAATGGCCCGCCTGGCATTATGCCCAGTACATGACCTTATGGGACTTTCCTACTTGGCAGTACATCTAC
GTATTAGTCATCGCTATTACCATGGTGATGCGGTTTTGGCAGTACATCAATGGGCGTGGATAGCGGTTTG
ACTCACGGGGATTTCCAAGTCTCCACCCCATTGACGTCAATGGGAGTTTGTTTTGGCACCAAAATCAACG
GGACTTTCCAAAATGTCGTAACAACTCCGCCCCATTGACGCAAATGGGCGGTAGGCGTGTACGGTGGGAG
GTCTATATAAGCAGAGCTGGTTTAGTGAACCGTCAGATCCGCTAGCGCTACCGGTCGCCACCATGGTGAG
CAAGGGCGAGGAGAATAACATGGCCATCATCAAGGAGTTCATGCGCTTCAAGGTGCACATGGAGGGCTCC
GTGAACGGCCACGAGTTCGAGATCGAGGGCGAGGGCGAGGGCCGCCCCTACGAGGCCTTTCAGACCGCTA
AGCTGAAGGTGACCAAGGGTGGCCCCCTGCCCTTCGCCTGGGACATCCTGTCCCCTCAGTTCATGTACGG
CTCCAAGGTCTACATTAAGCACCCAGCCGACATCCCCGACTACTTCAAGCTGTCCTTCCCCGAGGGCTTC
AGGTGGGAGCGCGTGATGAACTTCGAGGACGGCGGCATTATTCACGTTAACCAGGACTCCTCCCTGCAGG
ACGGCGTGTTCATCTACAAGGTGAAGCTGCGCGGCACCAACTTCCCCTCCGACGGCCCCGTAATGCAGAA
GAAGACCATGGGCTGGGAGGCCTCCGAGGAGCGGATGTACCCCGAGGACGGCGCCCTGAAGAGCGAGATC
AAGAAGAGGCTGAAGCTGAAGGACGGCGGCCACTACGCCGCCGAGGTCAAGACCACCTACAAGGCCAAGA
AGCCCGTGCAGCTGCCCGGCGCCTACATCGTCGACATCAAGTTGGACATCGTGTCCCACAACGAGGACTA
CACCATCGTGGAACAGTACGAACGCGCCGAGGGCCGCCACTCCACCGGCGGCATGGACGAGCTGTACAAG
TCCGGACTCAGATCTGGCGGTATGGGTGAGTTCAACGAGAAGAAGACAACATGTGGCACCGTTTGCCTCA
AGTACCTGCTGTTTACCTACAATTGCTGCTTCTGGCTGGCTGGCCTGGCTGTCATGGCAGTGGGCATCTG
GACGCTGGCCCTCAAGAGTGACTACATCAGCCTGCTGGCCTCAGGCACCTACCTGGCCACAGCCTACATC
CTGGTGGTGGCGGGCACTGTCGTCATGGTGACTGGGGTCTTGGGCTGCTGCGCCACCTTCAAGGAGCGTC
GGAACCTGCTGCGCCTGTACTTCATCCTGCTCCTCATCATCTTTCTGCTGGAGATCATCGCTGGTATCCT
CGCCTACGCCTACTACCAGCAGCTGAACACGGAGCTCAAGGAGAACCTGAAGGACACCATGACCAAGCGC
TACCACCAGCCGGGCCATGAGGCTGTGACCAGCGCTGTGGACCAGCTGCAGCAGGAGTTCCACTGCTGTG
GCAGCAACAACTCACAGGACTGGCGAGACAGTGAGTGGATCCGCTCACAGGAGGCCGGTGGCCGTGTGGT
CCCAGACAGCTGCTGCAAGACGGTGGTGGCTCTTTGTGGACAGCGAGACCATGCCTCCAACATCTACAAG
GTGGAGGGCGGCTGCATCACCAAGTTGGAGACCTTCATCCAGGAGCACCTGAGGGTCATTGGGGCTGTGG
GGATCGGCATTGCCTGTGTGCAGGTCTTTGGCATGATCTTCACGTGCTGCCTGTACAGGAGTCTCAAGCT
GGAGCACTACTGAGAATTCTGCAGTCGACGGTACCGCGGGCCCGGGATCCACCGGATCTAGATAACTGAT
CATAATCAGCCATACCACATTTGTAGAGGTTTTACTTGCTTTAAAAAACCTCCCACACCTCCCCCTGAAC
CTGAAACATAAAATGAATGCAATTGTTGTTGTTAACTTGTTTATTGCAGCTTATAATGGTTACAAATAAA
GCAATAGCATCACAAATTTCACAAATAAAGCATTTTTTTCACTGCATTCTAGTTGTGGTTTGTCCAAACT
CATCAATGTATCTTAACGCGTAAATTGTAAGCGTTAATATTTTGTTAAAATTCGCGTTAAATTTTTGTTA
AATCAGCTCATTTTTTAACCAATAGGCCGAAATCGGCAAAATCCCTTATAAATCAAAAGAATAGACCGAG
ATAGGGT
[37 nt withheld, positions 2458-2494]
AAAGAACGTGGACTCCAACGTCAAAGG
[49 nt withheld, positions 2522-2570]
T
[91 nt withheld, positions 2572-2662]
G
[124 nt withheld, positions 2664-2787]
CAGGTGGCACTTTTCGGGGAAATGTGCGCGGAACCCCTATTTGTTTATTTTTCTAAATACATTCAAATAT
GTATCCGCTCATGAGACAATAACCCTGATAAATGCTTCAATAATATTGAAAAAGGAAGAGTCCTGAGGCG
GAAAGAACCAGCTGTGGAATGTGTGTCAGTTAGGGTGTGGAAAGTCCCCAGGCTCCCCAGCAGGCAGAAG
TATGCAAAGCATGCATCTCAATTAGTCAGCAACCAGGTGTGGAAAGTCCCCAGGCTCCCCAGCAGGCAGA
AGTATGCAAAGCATGCATCTCAATTAGTCAGCAACCATAGTCCCGCCCCTAACTCCGCCCATCCCGCCCC
TAACTCCGCCCAGTTCCGCCCATTCTCCGCCCCATGGCTGACTAATTTTTTTTATTTATGCAGAGGCCGA
GGCCGCCTCGGCCTCTGAGCTATTCCAGAAGTAGTGAGGAGGCTTTTTTGGAGGCCTAGGCTTTTGCAAA
GATCGATCAAGAGACAGGATGAGGATCGTTTCGCATGATTGAACAAGATGGATTGCACGCAGGTTCTCCG
GCCGCTTGGGTGGAGAGGCTATTCGGCTATGACTGGGCACAACAGACAATCGGCTGCTCTGATGCCGCCG
TGTTCCGGCTGTCAGCGCAGGGGCGCCCGGTTCTTTTTGTCAAGACCGACCTGTCCGGTGCCCTGAATGA
ACTGCAAGACGAGGCAGCGCGGCTATCGTGGCTGGCCACGACGGGCGTTCCTTGCGCAGCTGTGCTCGAC
GTTGTCACTGAAGCGGGAAGGGACTGGCTGCTATTGGGCGAAGTGCCGGGGCAGGATCTCCTGTCATCTC
ACCTTGCTCCTGCCGAGAAAGTATCCATCATGGCTGATGCAATGCGGCGGCTGCATACGCTTGATCCGGC
TACCTGCCCATTCGACCACCAAGCGAAACATCGCATCGAGCGAGCACGTACTCGGATGGAAGCCGGTCTT
GTCGATCAGGATGATCTGGACGAAGAGCATCAGGGGCTCGCGCCAGCCGAACTGTTCGCCAGGCTCAAGG
CGAGCATGCCCGACGGCGAGGATCTCGTCGTGACCCATGGCGATGCCTGCTTGCCGAATATCATGGTGGA
AAATGGCCGCTTTTCTGGATTCATCGACTGTGGCCGGCTGGGTGTGGCGGACCGCTATCAGGACATAGCG
TTGGCTACCCGTGATATTGCTGAAGAGCTTGGCGGCGAATGGGCTGACCGCTTCCTCGTGCTTTACGGTA
TCGCCGCTCCCGATTCGCAGCGCATCGCCTTCTATCGCCTTCTTGACGAGTTCTTCTGAGCGGGACTCTG
GGGTTCGAAATGACCGACCAAGCGACGCCCAACCTGCCATCACGAGATTTCGATTCCACCGCCGCCTTCT
ATGAAAGGTTGGGCTTCGGAATCGTTTTCCGGGACGCCGGCTGGATGATCCTCCAGCGCGGGGATCTCAT
GCTGGAGTTCTTCGCCCACCCTAGGGGGAGGCTAACTGAAACACGGAAGGAGACAATACCGGAAGGAACC
CGCGCTATGACGGCAATAAAAAGACAGAATAAAACGCACGGTGTTGGGTCGTTTGTTCATAAACGCGGGG
TTCGGTCCCAGGGCTGGCACTCTGTCGATACCCCACCGAGACCCCATTGGGGCCAATACGCCCGCGTTTC
TTCCTTTTCCCCACCCCACCCCCCAAGTTCGGGTGAAGGCCCAGGGCTCGCAGCCAACGTCGGGGCGGCA
GGCCCTGCCATAGCCTCAGGTTACTCATATATACTTTAGATTGATTTAAAACTTCATTTTTAATTTAAAA
GGATCTAGGTGAAGATCCTTTTTGATAATCTCATGACCAAAATCCCTTAACGTGAGTTTTCGTTCCACTG
AGCGTCAGACCCCGTAGAAAAGATCAAAGGATCTTCTTGAGATCCTTTTTTTCTGCGCGTAATCTGCTGC
TTGCAAACAAAAAAACCACCGCTACCAGCGGTGGTTTGTTTGCCGGATCAAGAGCTACCAACTCTTTTTC
CGAAGGTAACTGGCTTCAGCAGAGCGCAGATACCAAATACTGTTCTTCTAGTGTAGCCGTAGTTAGGCCA
CCACTTCAAGAACTCTGTAGCACCGCCTACATACCTCGCTCTGCTAATCCTGTTACCAGTGGCTGCTGCC
AGTGGCGATAAGTCGTGTCTTACCGGGTTGGACTCAAGACGATAGTTACCGGATAAGGCGCAGCGGTCGG
GCTGAACGGGGGGTTCGTGCACACAGCCCAGCTTGGAGCGAACGACCTACACCGAACTGAGATACCTACA
GCGTGAGCTATGAGAAAGCGCCACGCTTCCCGAAGGGAGAAAGGCGGACAGGTATCCGGTAAGCGGCAGG
GTCGGAACAGGAGAGCGCACGAGGGAGCTTCCAGGGGGAAACGCCTGGTATCTTTATAGTCCTGTCGGGT
TTCGCCACCTCTGACTTGAGCGTCGATTTTTGTGATGCTCGTCAGGGGGGCGGAGCCTATGGAAAAACGC
CAGCAACGCGGCCTTTTTACGGTTCCTGGCCTTTTGCTGGCCTTTTGCTCACATGTTCTTTCCTGCGTTA
TCCCCTGATTCTGTGGATAACCGTATTACCGCCATGCATTAGTTATTAATAGTAATCAATTACGGGGTCA
TTAGTTCATAGCCCATATATGGAGTTCCG
Features (pLannotate 1.2.2; 16 found; start..end, strand, type, name):
      1..304     +  enhancer       CMV enhancer: human cytomegalovirus immediate early enhancer
    305..508     +  promoter       CMV promoter: human cytomegalovirus (CMV) immediate early promoter
    553..1260    +  CDS            mApple: mApple is a basic (constitutively fluorescent) red fluorescent protein published in 2008, derived from Discosoma sp.. It is reported to be a rapidly-maturing monomer with high acid sensitivity.
   1282..2040    +  CDS            CD151: CD151_HUMAN - Also known as TSPAN24. Experimental evidence at protein level: Swiss-Prot protein existence level 1. (Microbial infection) Plays a role in human papillomavirus 16/HPV-16 endocytosis upon binding to cell surface receptor. From Homo sapiens (Human).
   2044..2080    +  misc_feature   MCS (fragment): multiple cloning site
   2097..2181    +  CDS            large T antigen (fragment): large T antigen from SV40 (simian virus 40)
   2204..2325    +  polyA_signal   SV40 poly(A) signal: SV40 polyadenylation signal
   2359..2787    -  rep_origin     f1 ori (sequence partly withheld): f1 bacteriophage origin of replication; arrow indicates direction of (+) strand synthesis
   2814..2918    +  promoter       AmpR promoter: bla
   2920..3277    +  promoter       SV40 promoter: SV40 enhancer and early promoter
   3312..4106    +  CDS            NeoR/KanR: aminoglycoside phosphotransferase from Tn5; aph(3')-II (or nptII); confers resistance to neomycin, kanamycin, and G418 (Geneticin®)
   4127..4279    +  CDS            ble (fragment): BLE_KLEPN - Experimental evidence at protein level: Swiss-Prot protein existence level 1. Binding protein with a strong affinity to the bleomycin family of antibiotics. Binds to CL990; an antimitotic-antibiotic compound. From Klebsiella pneumoniae.
   4338..4385    +  polyA_signal   HSV TK poly(A) signal: herpes simplex virus thymidine kinase polyadenylation signal (Cole and Stacy, 1985)
   4476..4492    -  polyA_signal   bGH poly(A) signal (fragment): bovine growth hormone polyadenylation signal
   4714..5302    +  rep_origin     ori: high-copy-number ColE1/pMB1/pBR322/pUC origin of replication
   5417..5476    +  enhancer       CMV enhancer (fragment): human cytomegalovirus immediate early enhancer
