[The description below was written by a language model from this plasmid's Addgene catalogue record and pLannotate feature annotations shown in this document.]
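Description:
mApple-CD151-7 is a mammalian expression plasmid built on an mApple fluorescent-protein backbone (about 4.75 kb without insert; the sequenced construct is about 5.5 kb). It encodes human CD151, a tetraspanin also known as TSPAN24, fused at its N-terminus to the red fluorescent protein mApple. The fusion is driven by the human cytomegalovirus immediate-early enhancer and promoter. The mApple coding sequence comes first, followed after a short linker by the CD151 open reading frame. The gap between the two annotated coding regions is consistent with the "7" in the name denoting linker length, although the record does not say so. A remnant of the multiple cloning site and an SV40 polyadenylation signal follow the fusion. The short "large T antigen" fragment annotated just upstream of that signal is most likely part of the SV40-derived terminator region rather than a functional coding element.

The plasmid replicates in E. coli at high copy from a ColE1/pUC-type origin and also carries an f1 origin for single-stranded DNA production. A single Tn5 aminoglycoside phosphotransferase gene (NeoR/KanR) provides both selection markers. A bacterial bla-type promoter drives it for kanamycin resistance in bacteria, and the SV40 enhancer/early promoter drives it for G418 selection of transfected mammalian cells, with an HSV TK polyadenylation signal terminating the cassette. The small ble and bGH poly(A) fragments appear to be annotation remnants of the backbone.

The construct serves as a localization marker that labels tetraspanin-containing membranes in mammalian cells for fluorescence imaging. Recorded excitation and emission are 568 nm and 592 nm.
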