Addgene plasmid #54873: mApple-CD151-7
Purpose: Localization: Tetraspanin/Membrane, Excitation: 568, Emission: 592
Depositing lab: Michael Davidson. Depositing organization: Florida State University, Tallahassee.
Backbone
  Vector backbone: mApple
  Backbone size w/o insert (bp): 4750
  Vector type: Mammalian Expression
  Selectable markers: Neomycin (select with G418)
Growth in bacteria
  Bacterial resistance: Kanamycin, 50 μg/mL
  Growth temperature: 37°C
  Growth strain: DH5alpha
  Copy number: High Copy
Gene/Insert
  Gene/Insert name: CD151
  Species: H. sapiens (human)
  Entrez Gene: CD151 (a.k.a. EBS7, GP27, MER2, PETA-3, RAPH, SFA1, TSPAN24)
  Promoter: CMV
  Tag / fusion protein: mApple (N terminal on backbone)
  Cloning method: Unknown
  Sequencing primers: 5′ CMV-F; 3′ SV40pA-R
Terms and licenses: Academic/Nonprofit Terms; Industry Terms: Not Available to Industry
Depositor comments: . Excitation = 568; Emission = 592
How to cite: mApple-CD151-7 was a gift from Michael Davidson (Addgene plasmid # 54873 ; http://n2t.net/addgene:54873 ; RRID:Addgene_54873)
