>Addgene plasmid #54873 | mApple-CD151-7 | depositor partial sequence | sequence record 85264 | insert sequence
TCCGCTAGCGCTACCGGTCGCCACCATGGTGAGCAAGGGCGAGGAGAATAACATGGCCATCATCAAGGAG
TTCATGCGCTTCAAGGTGCACATGGAGGGCTCCGTGAACGGCCACGAGTTCGAGATCGAGGGCGAGGGCG
AGGGCCGCCCCTACGAGGCCTTTCAGACCGCTAAGCTGAAGGTGACCAAGGGTGGCCCCCTGCCCTTCGC
CTGGGACATCCTGTCCCCTCAGTTCATGTACGGCTCCAAGGTCTACATTAAGCACCCAGCCGACATCCCC
GACTACTTCAAGCTGTCCTTCCCCGAGGGCTTCAGGTGGGAGCGCGTGATGAACTTCGAGGACGGCGGCA
TTATTCACGTTAACCAGGACTCCTCCCTGCAGGACGGCGTGTTCATCTACAAGGTGAAGCTGCGCGGCAC
CAACTTCCCCTCCGACGGCCCCGTAATGCAGAAGAAGACCATGGGCTGGGAGGCCTCCGAGGAGCGGATG
TACCCCGAGGACGGCGCCCTGAAGAGCGAGATCAAGAAGAGGCTGAAGCTGAAGGACGGCGGCCACTACG
CCGCCGAGGTCAAGACCACCTACAAGGCCAAGAAGCCCGTGCAGCTGCCCGGCGCCTACATCGTCGACAT
CAAGTTGGACATCGTGTCCCACAACGAGGACTACACCATCGTGGAACAGTACGAACGCGCCGAGGGCCGC
CACTCCACCGGCGGCATGGACGAGCTGTACAAGTCCGGACTCAGATCTGGCGGTATGGGTGAGTTCAACG
AGAAGAAGACAACATGTGGCACCGTTTGCCTCAAGTACCTGCTGTTTACCTACAATTGCTGCTTCTGGCT
GGCTGGCCTGGCTGTCATGGCAGTGGGCATCTGGACGCTGGCCCTCAAGAGTGACTACATCAGCCTGCTG
GCCTCAGGCACCTACCTGGCCACAGCCTACATCCTGGTGGTGGCGGGCACTGTCGTCATGGTGACTGGGG
TCTTGGGCTGCTGCGCCACCTTCAAGGAGCGTCGGAACCTGCTGCGCCTGTACTTCATCCTGCTCCTCAT
CATCTTTCTGCTGGAGATCATCGCTGGTATCCTCGCCTACGCCTACTACCAGCAGCTGAACACGGAGCTC
AAGGAGAACCTGAAGGACACCATGACCAAGCGCTACCACCAGCCGGGCCATGAGGCTGTGACCAGCGCTG
TGGACCAGCTGCAGCAGGAGTTCCACTGCTGTGGCAGCAACAACTCACAGGACTGGCGAGACAGTGAGTG
GATCCGCTCACAGGAGGCCGGTGGCCGTGTGGTCCCAGACAGCTGCTGCAAGACGGTGGTGGCTCTTTGT
GGACAGCGAGACCATGCCTCCAACATCTACAAGGTGGAGGGCGGCTGCATCACCAAGTTGGAGACCTTCA
TCCAGGAGCACCTGAGGGTCATTGGGGCTGTGGGGATCGGCATTGCCTGTGTGCAGGTCTTTGGCATGAT
CTTCACGTGCTGCCTGTACAGGAGTCTCAAGCTGGAGCACTACTGAGAATTCTGCAGTCGACGGTACCGC
GGGCCCGGGATCCACCGGATCTAGATAACTGATCATAATCAGCCA
