>Addgene plasmid #54873 | mApple-CD151-7 | addgene partial sequence | sequence record 99212 | mCherry-F 5'-ccccgtaatgcagaagaaga-3'
CCCCGAGGACGGCGCCCTGAAGAGCGAGATCAAGAAGAGGCTGAAGCTGAAGGACGGCGGCCACTACGCC
GCCGAGGTCAAGACCACCTACAAGGCCAAGAAGCCCGTGCAGCTGCCCGGCGCCTACATCGTCGACATCA
AGTTGGACATCGTGTCCCACAACGAGGACTACACCATCGTGGAACAGTACGAACGCGCCGAGGGCCGCCA
CTCCACCGGCGGCATGGACGAGCTGTACAAGTCCGGACTCAGATCTGGCGGTATGGGTGAGTTCAACGAG
AAGAAGACAACATGTGGCACCGTTTGCCTCAAGTACCTGCTGTTTACCTACAATTGCTGCTTCTGGCTGG
CTGGCCTGGCTGTCATGGCAGTGGGCATCTGGACGCTGGCCCTCAAGAGTGACTACATCAGCCTGCTGGC
CTCAGGCACCTACCTGGCCACAGCCTACATCCTGGTGGTGGCGGGCACTGTCGTCATGGTGACTGGGGTC
TTGGGCTGCTGCGCCACCTTCAAGGAGCGTCGGAACCTGCTGCGCCTGTACTTCATCCTGCTCCTCATCA
TCTTTCTGCTGGAGATCATCGCTGGTATCCTCGCCTACGCCTACTACCAGCAGCTGAACACGGAGCTCAA
GGAGAACCTGAAGGACACCATGACCAAGCGCTACCACCAGCCGGGCCATGAGGCTGTGACCAGCGCTGTG
GACCAGCTGCAGCAGGAGTTCCACTGCTGTGGCAGCAACAACTCACAGGACTGGCGAGACAGTGAGTGGA
TCCGCTCACAGGAGGCCGGTGGCCGTGTGGTCCCAGACAGCTGCTGCAAGACGGTGGTGGCTCTTTGTGG
ACAGCGAGACCATGCCTCCAACATCTACAAGGTGG
